>Addgene plasmid #167690 | pRU323 | addgene full sequence | sequence record 331046 | Addgene NGS Result
AGTACTTTGATCCAACCCCTCCGCTGCTATAGTGCAGTCGGCTTCTGACGTTCAGTGCAGCCGTCTTCTG
AAAACGACATGTCGCACAAGTCCTAAGTTACGCGACAGGCTGCCGCCCTGCCCTTTTCCTGGCGTTTTCT
TGTCGCGTGTTTTAGTCGCATAAAGTAGAATACTTGCGACTAGAACCGGAGACATTACGCCATGAACAAG
AGCGCCGCCGCTGGCCTGCTGGGCTATGCCCGCGTCAGCACCGACGACCAGGACTTGACCAACCAACGGG
CCGAACTGCACGCGGCCGGCTGCACCAAGCTGTTTTCCGAGAAGATCACCGGCACCAGGCGCGACCGCCC
GGAGCTGGCCAGGATGCTTGACCACCTACGCCCTGGCGACGTTGTGACAGTGACCAGGCTAGACCGCCTG
GCCCGCAGCACCCGCGACCTACTGGACATTGCCGAGCGCATCCAGGAGGCCGGCGCGGGCCTGCGTAGCC
TGGCAGAGCCGTGGGCCGACACCACCACGCCGGCCGGCCGCATGGTGTTGACCGTGTTCGCCGGCATTGC
CGAGTTCGAGCGTTCCCTAATCATCGACCGCACCCGGAGCGGGCGCGAGGCCGCCAAGGCCCGAGGCGTG
AAGTTTGGCCCCCGCCCTACCCTCACCCCGGCACAGATCGCGCACGCCCGCGAGCTGATCGACCAGGAAG
GCCGCACCGTGAAAGAGGCGGCTGCACTGCTTGGCGTGCATCGCTCGACCCTGTACCGCGCACTTGAGCG
CAGCGAGGAAGTGACGCCCACCGAGGCCAGGCGGCGCGGTGCCTTCCGTGAGGACGCATTGACCGAGGCC
GACGCCCTGGCGGCCGCCGAGAATGAACGCCAAGAGGAACAAGCATGAAACCGCACCAGGACGGCCAGGA
CGAACCGTTTTTCATTACCGAAGAGATCGAGGCGGAGATGATCGCGGCCGGGTACGTGTTCGAGCCGCCC
GCGCACGTCTCAACCGTGCGGCTGCATGAAATCCTGGCCGGTTTGTCTGATGCCAAGCTGGCGGCCTGGC
CGGCCAGCTTGGCCGCTGAAGAAACCGAGCGCCGCCGTCTAAAAAGGTGATGTGTATTTGAGTAAAACAG
CTTGCGTCATGCGGTCGCTGCGTATATGATGCGATGAGTAAATAAACAAATACGCAAGGGGAACGCATGA
AGGTTATCGCTGTACTTAACCAGAAAGGCGGGTCAGGCAAGACGACCATCGCAACCCATCTAGCCCGCGC
CCTGCAACTCGCCGGGGCCGATGTTCTGTTAGTCGATTCCGATCCCCAGGGCAGTGCCCGCGATTGGGCG
GCCGTGCGGGAAGATCAACCGCTAACCGTTGTCGGCATCGACCGCCCGACGATTGACCGCGACGTGAAGG
CCATCGGCCGGCGCGACTTCGTAGTGATCGACGGAGCGCCCCAGGCGGCGGACTTGGCTGTGTCCGCGAT
CAAGGCAGCCGACTTCGTGCTGATTCCGGTGCAGCCAAGCCCTTACGACATATGGGCCACCGCCGACCTG
GTGGAGCTGGTTAAGCAGCGCATTGAGGTCACGGATGGAAGGCTACAAGCGGCCTTTGTCGTGTCGCGGG
CGATCAAAGGCACGCGCATCGGCGGTGAGGTTGCCGAGGCGCTGGCCGGGTACGAGCTGCCCATTCTTGA
GTCCCGTATCACGCAGCGCGTGAGCTACCCAGGCACTGCCGCCGCCGGCACAACCGTTCTTGAATCAGAA
CCCGAGGGCGACGCTGCCCGCGAGGTCCAGGCGCTGGCCGCTGAAATTAAATCAAAACTCATTTGAGTTA
ATGAGGTAAAGAGAAAATGAGCAAAAGCACAAACACGCTAAGTGCCGGCCGTCCGAGCGCACGCAGCAGC
AAGGCTGCAACGTTGGCCAGCCTGGCAGACACGCCAGCCATGAAGCGGGTCAACTTTCAGTTGCCGGCGG
AGGATCACACCAAGCTGAAGATGTACGCGGTACGCCAAGGCAAGACCATTACCGAGCTGCTATCTGAATA
CATCGCGCAGCTACCAGAGTAAATGAGCAAATGAATAAATGAGTAGATGAATTTTAGCGGCTAAAGGAGG
CGGCATGGAAAATCAAGAACAACCAGGCACCGACGCCGTGGAATGCCCCATGTGTGGAGGAACGGGCGGT
TGGCCAGGCGTAAGCGGCTGGGTTGTCTGCCGGCCCTGCAATGGCACTGGAACCCCCAAGCCCGAGGAAT
CGGCGTGAGCGGTCGCAAACCATCCGGCCCGGTACAAATCGGCGCGGCGCTGGGTGATGACCTGGTGGAG
AAGTTGAAGGCCGCGCAGGCCGCCCAGCGGCAACGCATCGAGGCAGAAGCACGCCCCGGTGAATCGTGGC
AAGCGGCCGCTGATCGAATCCGCAAAGAATCCCGGCAACCGCCGGCAGCCGGTGCGCCGTCGATTAGGAA
GCCGCCCAAGGGCGACGAGCAACCAGATTTTTTCGTTCCGATGCTCTATGACGTGGGCACCCGCGATAGT
CGCAGCATCATGGACGTGGCCGTTTTCCGTCTGTCGAAGCGTGACCGACGAGCTGGCGAGGTGATCCGCT
ACGAGCTTCCAGACGGGCACGTAGAGGTTTCCGCAGGGCCGGCCGGCATGGCCAGTGTGTGGGATTACGA
CCTGGTACTGATGGCGGTTTCCCATCTAACCGAATCCATGAACCGATACCGGGAAGGGAAGGGAGACAAG
CCCGGCCGCGTGTTCCGTCCACACGTTGCGGACGTACTCAAGTTCTGCCGGCGAGCCGATGGCGGAAAGC
AGAAAGACGACCTGGTAGAAACCTGCATTCGGTTAAACACCACGCACGTTGCCATGCAGCGTACGAAGAA
GGCCAAGAACGGCCGCCTGGTGACGGTATCCGAGGGTGAAGCCTTGATTAGCCGCTACAAGATCGTAAAG
AGCGAAACCGGGCGGCCGGAGTACATCGAGATCGAGCTAGCTGATTGGATGTACCGCGAGATCACAGAAG
GCAAGAACCCGGACGTGCTGACGGTTCACCCCGATTACTTTTTGATCGATCCCGGCATCGGCCGTTTTCT
CTACCGCCTGGCACGCCGCGCCGCAGGCAAGGCAGAAGCCAGATGGTTGTTCAAGACGATCTACGAACGC
AGTGGCAGCGCCGGAGAGTTCAAGAAGTTCTGTTTCACCGTGCGCAAGCTGATCGGGTCAAATGACCTGC
CGGAGTACGATTTGAAGGAGGAGGCGGGGCAGGCTGGCCCGATCCTAGTCATGCGCTACCGCAACCTGAT
CGAGGGCGAAGCATCCGCCGGTTCCTAATGTACGGAGCAGATGCTAGGGCAAATTGCCCTAGCAGGGGAA
AAAGGTCGAAAAGGTCTCTTTCCTGTGGATAGCACGTACATTGGGAACCCAAAGCCGTACATTGGGAACC
GGAACCCGTACATTGGGAACCCAAAGCCGTACATTGGGAACCGGTCACACATGTAAGTGACTGATATAAA
AGAGAAAAAAGGCGATTTTTCCGCCTAAAACTCTTTAAAACTTATTAAAACTCTTAAAACCCGCCTGGCC
TGTGCATAACTGTCTGGCCAGCGCACAGCCGAAGAGCTGCAAAAAGCGCCTACCCTTCGGTCGCTGCGCT
CCCTACGCCCCGCCGCTTCGCGTCGGCCTATCGCGGCCGCTGGCCGCTCAAAAATGGCTGGCCTACGGCC
AGGCAATCTACCAGGGCGCGGACAAGCCGCGCCGTCGCCACTCGACCGCCGGCGCCCACATCAAGGCACC
CTGCCTCGCGCGTTTCGGTGATGACGGTGAAAACCTCTGACACATGCAGCTCCCGGAGACGGTCACAGCT
TGTCTGTAAGCGGATGCCGGGAGCAGACAAGCCCGTCAGGGCGCGTCAGCGGGTGTTGGCGGGTGTCGGG
GCGCAGCCATGACCCAGTCACGTAGCGATAGCGGAGTGTATACTGGCTTAACTATGCGGCATCAGAGCAG
ATTGTACTGAGAGTGCACCATATGCGGTGTGAAATACCGCACAGATGCGTAAGGAGAAAATACCGCATCA
GGCGCTCTTCCGCTTCCTCGCTCACTGACTCGCTGCGCTCGGTCGTTCGGCTGCGGCGAGCGGTATCAGC
TCACTCAAAGGCGGTAATACGGTTATCCACAGAATCAGGGGATAACGCAGGAAAGAACATGTGAGCAAAA
GGCCAGCAAAAGGCCAGGAACCGTAAAAAGGCCGCGTTGCTGGCGTTTTTCCATAGGCTCCGCCCCCCTG
ACGAGCATCACAAAAATCGACGCTCAAGTCAGAGGTGGCGAAACCCGACAGGACTATAAAGATACCAGGC
GTTTCCCCCTGGAAGCTCCCTCGTGCGCTCTCCTGTTCCGACCCTGCCGCTTACCGGATACCTGTCCGCC
TTTCTCCCTTCGGGAAGCGTGGCGCTTTCTCATAGCTCACGCTGTAGGTATCTCAGTTCGGTGTAGGTCG
TTCGCTCCAAGCTGGGCTGTGTGCACGAACCCCCCGTTCAGCCCGACCGCTGCGCCTTATCCGGTAACTA
TCGTCTTGAGTCCAACCCGGTAAGACACGACTTATCGCCACTGGCAGCAGCCACTGGTAACAGGATTAGC
AGAGCGAGGTATGTAGGCGGTGCTACAGAGTTCTTGAAGTGGTGGCCTAACTACGGCTACACTAGAAGGA
CAGTATTTGGTATCTGCGCTCTGCTGAAGCCAGTTACCTTCGGAAAAAGAGTTGGTAGCTCTTGATCCGG
CAAACAAACCACCGCTGGTAGCGGTGGTTTTTTTGTTTGCAAGCAGCAGATTACGCGCAGAAAAAAAGGA
TCTCAAGAAGATCCTTTGATCTTTTCTACGGGGTCTGACGCTCAGTGGAACGAAAACTCACGTTAAGGGA
TTTTGGTCATGCATGATATATCTCCCAATTTGTGTAGGGCTTATTATGCACGCTTAAAAATAATAAAAGC
AGACTTGACCTGATAGTTTGGCTGTGAGCAATTATGTGCTTAGTGCATCTAACGCTTGAGTTAAGCCGCG
CCGCGAAGCGGCGTCGGCTTGAACGAATTTCTAGCTAGACATTATTTGCCGACTACCTTGGTGATCTCGC
CTTTCACGTAGTGGACAAATTCTTCCAACTGATCTGCGCGCGAGGCCAAGCGATCTTCTTCTTGTCCAAG
ATAAGCCTGTCTAGCTTCAAGTATGACGGGCTGATACTGGGCCGGCAGGCGCTCCATTGCCCAGTCGGCA
GCGACATCCTTCGGCGCGATTTTGCCGGTTACTGCGCTGTACCAAATGCGGGACAACGTAAGCACTACAT
TTCGCTCATCGCCAGCCCAGTCGGGCGGCGAGTTCCATAGCGTTAAGGTTTCATTTAGCGCCTCAAATAG
ATCCTGTTCAGGAACCGGATCAAAGAGTTCCTCCGCCGCTGGACCTACCAAGGCAACGCTATGTTCTCTT
GCTTTTGTCAGCAAGATAGCCAGATCAATGTCGATCGTGGCTGGCTCGAAGATACCTGCAAGAATGTCAT
TGCGCTGCCATTCTCCAAATTGCAGTTCGCGCTTAGCTGGATAACGCCACGGAATGATGTCGTCGTGCAC
AACAATGGTGACTTCTACAGCGCGGAGAATCTCGCTCTCTCCAGGGGAAGCCGAAGTTTCCAAAAGGTCG
TTGATCAAAGCTCGCCGCGTTGTTTCATCAAGCCTTACGGTCACCGTAACCAGCAAATCAATATCACTGT
GTGGCTTCAGGCCGCCATCCACTGCGGAGCCGTACAAATGTACGGCCAGCAACGTCGGTTCGAGATGGCG
CTCGATGACGCCAACTACCTCTGATAGTTGAGTCGATACTTCGGCGATCACCGCTTCCCCCATGATGTTT
AACTTTGTTTTAGGGCGACTGCCCTGCTGCGTAACATCGTTGCTGCTCCATAACATCAAACATCGACCCA
CGGCGTAACGCGCTTGCTGCTTGGATGCCCGAGGCATAGACTGTACCCCAAAAAAACAGTCATAACAAGC
CATGAAAACCGCCACTGCGCCGTTACCACCGCTGCGTTCGGTCAAGGTTCTGGACCAGTTGCGTGAGCGC
ATACGCTACTTGCATTACAGCTTACGAACCGAACAGGCTTATGTCCACTGGGTTCGTGCCCGAATTGATC
ACAGGCAGCAACGCTCTGTCATCGTTACAATCAACATGCTACCCTCCGCGAGATCATCCGTGTTTCAAAC
CCGGCAGCTTAGTTGCCGTTCTTCCGAATAGCATCGGTAACATGAGCAAAGTCTGCCGCCTTACAACGGC
TCTCCCGCTGACGCCGTCCCGGACTGATGGGCTGCCTGTATCGAGTGGTGATTTTGTGCCGAGCTGCCGG
TCGGGGAGCTGTTGGCTGGCTGGTGGCAGGATATATTGTGGTGTAAACAAATTGACGCTTAGACAACTTA
ATAACACATTGCGGACGTTTTTAATGTACTGAATTAACGCCGAATTGCTCTAGCCAATACGCAAACCGCC
TCTCCCCGCGCGTTGGCCGATTCATTAATGCAGCTGGCACGACAGGTTTCCCGACTGGAAAGCGGGCAGT
GAGCGCAACGCAATTAATGTGAGTTAGCTCACTCATTAGGCACCCCAGGCTTTACACTTTATGCTTCCGG
CTCGTATGTTGTGTGGAATTGTGAGCGGATAACAATTTCACACAGGAAACAGCTATGACATGATTACGAA
TTCAAAAATTACGGATATGAATATAGGCATATCCGTATCCGAATTATCCGTTTGACAGCTAGCAACGATT
GTACAATTGCTTCTTTAAAAAAGGAAGAAAGAAAGAAAGAAAAGAATCAACATCAGCGTTAACAAACGGC
CCCGTTACGGCCCAAACGGTCATATAGAGTAACGGCGTTAAGCGTTGAAAGACTCCTATCGAAATACGTA
ACCGCAAACGTGTCATAGTCAGATCCCCTCTTCCTTCACCGCCTCAAACACAAAAATAATCTTCTACAGC
CTATATATACAACCCCCCCTTCTATCTCTCCTTTCTCACAATTCATCATCTTTCTTTCTCTACCCCCAAT
TTTAAGAAATCCTCTCTTCTCCTCTTCATTTTCAAGGTAAATCTCTCTCTCTCTCTCTCTCTCTGTTATT
CCTTGTTTTAATTAGGTATGTATTATTGCTAGTTTGTTAATCTGCTTATCTTATGTATGCCTTATGTGAA
TATCTTTATCTTGTTCATCTCATCCGTTTAGAAGCTATAAATTTGTTGATTTGACTGTGTATCTACACGT
GGTTATGTTTATATCTAATCAGATATGAATTTCTTCATATTGTTGCGTTTGTGTGTACCAATCCGAAATC
GTTGATTTTTTTCATTTAATCGTGTAGCTAATTGTACGTATACATATGGATCTACGTATCAATTGTTCAT
CTGTTTGTGTTTGTATGTATACAGATCTGAAAACATCACTTCTCTCATCTGATTGTGTTGTTACATACAT
AGATATAGATCTGTTATATCATTTTTTTTATTAATTGTGTATATATATATGTGCATAGATCTGGATTACA
TGATTGTGATTATTTACATGATTTTGTTATTTACGTATGTATATATGTAGATCTGGACTTTTTGGAGTTG
TTGACTTGATTGTATTTGTGTGTGTATATGTGTGTTCTGATCTTGATATGTTATGTATGTGCAGCGAATT
CGGCGCGCCAATGGCTTCTAGCCCACCGAAGAAGAAGCGGAAGGTCAGCTGGAAAATGGACAAGAAGTAC
AGCATTGGACTTGATATTGGTACGAACTCAGTTGGGTGGGCCGTTATCACCGATGAATACAAGGTACCTT
CGAAGAAATTTAAAGTGCTGGGCAACACAGATAGGCACAGCATTAAGAAGAACTTGATCGGAGCTCTGCT
CTTTGACTCTGGAGAAACCGCGGAGGCGACAAGGCTTAAACGTACTGCGAGGAGAAGGTACACTCGCAGG
AAGAACAGAATCTGTTATCTCCAAGAGATCTTTAGCAACGAGATGGCGAAGGTAAGGATTTTTATGATAT
AGTATGCTTATGTATTTTGTACTGAAAGCATATCCTGCTTCATTGGGATATTACTGAAAGCATTTAACTA
CATGTAAACTCACTTGATGATCAATAAACTTGATTTTGCAGGTTGACGACTCGTTCTTCCATCGCCTCGA
GGAATCCTTCCTGGTAGAGGAAGATAAGAAACACGAGCGTCACCCCATCTTTGGGAATATTGTTGACGAA
GTAGCCTATCATGAAAAGTATCCGACTATATACCACCTTCGCAAGAAGCTGGTGGACTCAACCGATAAGG
CAGACCTTCGGCTCATATACCTGGCTCTCGCGCACATGATAAAGTTTCGTGGCCATTTCTTGATCGAAGG
GGACCTCAACCCGGATAACTCCGATGTGGATAAACTGTTCATTCAGCTCGTCCAAACCTACAATCAGCTG
TTCGAGGAGAACCCCATCAATGCATCAGGTAACATTCCTTAGTTACCTTTCTTTTCTTTTTCCATCATAA
GTTTATAGATTGTACATGCTTTGAGATTTTTCTTTGCAAACAATCTCAGGTGTCGACGCCAAGGCAATAC
TGTCTGCCAGACTTTCGAAGTCCAGACGGCTTGAGAATCTGATCGCTCAATTGCCAGGCGAGAAGAAGAA
CGGCTTGTTCGGGAATCTGATTGCACTGTCTCTGGGCCTCACCCCTAACTTCAAAAGCAACTTTGACCTC
GCCGAGGACGCGAAGCTGCAGCTGTCAAAGGATACATACGATGATGATCTGGACAATCTGCTCGCCCAAA
TAGGTGCTCTTGAAATTGGAACTCTTCTTTTGTTGTCTAAACCTATCAATTTCTTTGCGGAAATTTATTT
GAAGCTGTAGAGTTAAAATTGAGTCTTTTAAACTTTTGTAGGTGATCAGTATGCCGACCTGTTCTTGGCT
GCCAAGAATCTGTCAGACGCTATCTTGCTCAGTGACATTCTGCGGGTCAACACGGAGATAACCAAAGCGC
CACTTAGCGCCTCCATGATCAAGAGGTACGACGAGCATCACCAGGATCTGACCCTTCTGAAGGCTTTGGT
TCGCCAGCAACTCCCCGAGAAGTACAAGGAGATTTTCTTTGACCAATCGAAGAATGGCTACGCAGGGTAC
ATTGATGGAGGTAAGTTGTTACTTATGATTGTTTTCCTCTCTGCTACATGTATTTTGTTGTTCATTTCTG
TAAGATATAAGAATTGAGTTTTCCTCTGATGATATTATTAGGTGCAAGTCAGGAGGAATTCTACAAATTC
ATCAAGCCTATTCTGGAAAAGATGGACGGTACAGAGGAGCTGCTCGTTAAATTGAACCGCGAAGATTTGC
TTCGGAAGCAGCGTACCTTCGACAATGGCAGCATACCGCACCAGATCCACCTCGGTGAGCTGCATGCTAT
CTTGAGGAGGCAAGAGGACTTCTATCCGTTCCTGAAAGACAACAGAGAGAAGATTGAAAAGATCCTCACG
TTCCGCATTCCCTACTATGTAGGTTAGTATCATATGAAGAAATACCTAGTTTCAGTTGATGAATGCTATT
TTCTGACCTCAGTTGTTCTCTTTTGAGAATTATTTCTTTTCTAATTTGCCTGATTTTTCTATTAATTCAT
TAGGTCCACTCGCACGCGGGAACTCGCGGTTTGCGTGGATGACACGCAAATCCGAGGAGACTATCACGCC
TTGGAACTTCGAAGAGGTCGTGGACAAGGGTGCGAGTGCACAGTCCTTCATCGAAAGGATGACCAACTTC
GATAAGAATCTCCCAAATGAGAAAGTCCTGCCCAAGCATAGTCTCCTGTACGAATACTTCACGGTCTACA
ACGAGCTGACGAAGGTGAAATATGTGACGGAGGGGATGCGCAAACCGGCCTTCCTGTCAGGTAAATCCTG
GTCCACACTTTTACGATAAAAACACAAGATTTTAAACTATGAACTGATCAATAATCATTCCTAAAAGACC
ACACTTTTGTTTTGTTTCTAAAGTAATTTTTACTGTTATAACAGGTGAGCAGAAGAAGGCCATTGTCGAT
CTCTTGTTCAAAACCAATCGGAAGGTCACTGTGAAACAGCTTAAAGAGGACTACTTTAAGAAGATCGAAT
GCTTTGATTCTGTGGAAATCAGCGGCGTTGAGGATAGGTTCAATGCCTCTCTTGGCACATACCATGACCT
GTTGAAAATCATCAAGGACAAGGACTTCCTTGACAACGAGGAGAACGAGGACATCCTCGAGGACATCGTG
CTGACTCTCACGCTGTTTGAGGACAGAGAAATGATCGAGGAGCGCCTTAAGACTTATGCGCATCTGTTCG
ATGACAAGGTCATGAAGCAGTTGAAGAGGAGGAGATATACAGGTAAGAGGTCAAAAGGTTTCCGCAATGA
TCCCTCTTTTTTTGTTTCTCTAGTTTCAAGAATTTGGGTATATGACTAACTTCTGAGTGTTCCTTGATGC
ATATTTGTGATGAGACAAATGTTTGTTCTATGTTTTAGGTTGGGGAAGGCTCTCCAGGAAGCTCATCAAC
GGCATCCGCGACAAGCAATCCGGCAAGACTATACTGGACTTTCTCAAATCCGACGGTTTTGCGAATCGGA
ACTTCATGCAGCTTATTCACGATGACTCACTGACCTTCAAAGAAGATATCCAGAAGGCCCAAGTGTCAGG
TCAGGGCGATAGCCTTCACGAACACATAGCCAACCTGGCTGGATCGCCAGCTATAAAGAAGGGCATACTG
CAGACAGTGAAGGTTGTGGATGAGCTGGTGAAGGTAAGTTCTGCATTTGGTTATGCTCCTTGCATTTTAG
GTGTTCGTCGCACTTCCATTTCCATGAATAGCTAAGATTTTTTTTCTCTGCATTCATTCTTCTTGCCTCA
GTTCTAACTGTTTGTGGTATTTTTGTTTTAATTATTGCTACAGGTCATGGGCCGCCATAAGCCGGAGAAC
ATCGTCATCGAGATGGCGAGGGAAAACCAGACGACTCAGAAAGGGCAGAAGAACTCACGGGAGCGCATGA
AGCGGATAGAGGAAGGCATCAAGGAGCTTGGGAGTCAGATTCTGAAAGAGCACCCAGTCGAAAATACTCA
ACTCCAGAACGAGAAGCTGTACCTCTATTACCTCCAGAATGGGAGAGATATGTACGTCGACCAAGAGCTC
GACATTAACAGACTCTCCGACTATGATGTGGATCACATTGTCCCTCAATCTTTCCTGAAGGACGATAGTA
TTGACAACAAGGTAAAGCAACTGTGTTTTAATCAATTTCTTGTCAGGATATATGGATTATAACTTAATTT
TTGAGAAATCTGTAGTATTTGGCGTGAAATGAGTTTGCTTTTTGGTTTCTCCCGTGTTATAGGTCCTTAC
GCGCTCAGACAAGAACCGCGGAAAATCCGACAATGTACCCAGCGAGGAGGTTGTGAAGAAGATGAAGAAC
TATTGGAGGCAGCTTTTGAATGCTAAGCTCATAACCCAACGGAAATTCGACAATCTCACGAAGGCAGAAA
GGGGCGGACTGTCTGAGCTCGACAAAGCCGGCTTCATCAAGCGCCAGTTGGTTGAAACTCGTCAGATTAC
GAAACATGTGGCCCAGATACTCGATTCGCGTATGAATACGAAGTATGATGAGAATGACAAACTTATCAGG
GAGGTAAAGGTAAAGTTTCCAACTTTCCTTTACCATATCAAACTAAAGTTCGAAACTTTTTATTTGATCA
ACTTCAAGGCCACCCGATCTTTCTATTCCTGATTAATTTGTGATGAATCCATATTGACTTTTGATGGTTA
CGCAGGTGATCACCCTCAAGAGCAAACTGGTTAGTGACTTCCGGAAGGACTTCCAGTTTTACAAGGTTCG
CGAGATCAACAACTACCATCATGCCCATGACGCCTACCTGAACGCCGTTGTTGGCACTGCTCTCATCAAG
AAGTATCCGAAACTGGAGTCTGAGTTTGTGTACGGGGATTACAAGGTGTACGACGTTAGGAAGATGATCG
CGAAGTCAGAACAAGAGATCGGCAAGGCTACCGCGAAATACTTCTTTTACTCGAATATCATGAACTTCTT
CAAGACAGAGATCACTCTGGCGAATGGTGAAATCCGGAAGAGGCCTCTGATCGAGACAAATGGCGAAACA
GGTCTGTCTTTCCTATTTCATATGTTTAATCCTAGGAATTTGATCAATTGATTGTATGTATGTCGATCCC
AAGACTTTCTTGTTCACTTATATCTTAACTCTCTCTTTGCTGTTTCTTGCAGGTGAGATTGTCTGGGATA
AGGGCAGGGATTTTGCGACTGTGCGTAAGGTTCTCAGCATGCCCCAAGTCAACATAGTCAAGAAAACGGA
GGTTCAAACCGGTGGTTTCTCCAAGGAGTCCATTCTCCCTAAGCGCAACTCCGACAAACTGATTGCGAGG
AAGAAGGATTGGGATCCGAAGAAATACGGAGGCTTTGATAGCCCTACCGTGGCATACAGCGTACTGGTAG
TGGCCAAGGTGGAGAAGGGCAAGAGCAAGAAACTGAAAAGCGTCAAGGAACTGCTTGGAATTACCATAAT
GGAAAGGTCCTCGTTCGAGAAGAATCCGATCGACTTCCTCGAGGCTAAAGGTAAAATATTGGATGCCAGA
CGATATTCTTTCTTTTGATTTGTAACTTTTTCCTGTCAAGGTCGATAAATTTTATTTTTTTTGGTAAAAG
GTCGATAATTTTTTTTTGGAGCCATTATGTAATTTTCCTAATTAACTGAACCAAAATTATACAAACCAGG
TTACAAAGAGGTGAAGAAAGACCTCATTATCAAACTGCCCAAGTATTCGCTTTTCGAATTGGAAAATGGC
AGAAAACGCATGCTGGCATCTGCCGGAGAACTGCAGAAGGGCAACGAGCTGGCATTGCCCAGTAAGTACG
TCAACTTCCTGTACTTGGCCTCACACTATGAGAAGCTGAAGGGGTCACCAGAGGACAACGAGCAGAAGCA
GTTGTTTGTCGAGCAGCACAAGCACTATCTTGATGAGATCATAGAGCAGATCAGCGAATTTTCCAAGCGG
GTCATTCTTGCAGACGCTAACCTCGATAAGGTAAGGACTTCTCATGAATATTAGTGGCAGATTAGTGTTG
TTAAAGTCTTTGGTTAGATAATCGATGCCTCCTAATTGTCCATGTTTTACTGGTTTTCTACAATTAAAGG
TGCTTTCCGCGTACAACAAGCACAGAGATAAGCCGATAAGGGAACAAGCGGAAAACATCATCCACCTGTT
CACACTGACCAATCTGGGAGCCCCAGCAGCCTTTAAGTACTTCGATACCACTATCGACAGAAAGCGCTAC
ACATCAACCAAGGAAGTGTTGGACGCTACCCTTATTCACCAATCTATTACAGGGCTCTATGAGACAAGGA
TAGATCTGTCGCAGTTGGGTGGTGACTCTAGGGCTGACCCAAAGAAGAAGCGTAAAGTCTGAGGCGCGCC
GAGCTCCAGGCCTCCCAGCTTTCGTCCGTATCATCGGTTTCGACAACGTTCGTCAAGTTCAATGCATCAG
TTTCATTGCCCACACACCAGAATCCTACTAAGTTTGAGTATTATGGCATTGGAAAAGCTGTTTTCTTCTA
TCATTTGTTCTGCTTGTAATTTACTGTGTTCTTTCAGTTTTTGTTTTCGGACATCAAAATGCAAATGGAT
GGATAAGAGTTAATAAATGATATGGTCCTTTTGTTCATTCTCAAATTATTATTATCTGTTGTTTTTACTT
TAATGGGTTGAATTTAAGTAAGAAAGGAACTAACAGTGTGATATTAAGGTGCAATGTTAGACATATAAAA
CAGTCTTTCACCTCTCTTTGGTTATGTCTTGAATTGGTTTGTTTCTTCACTTATCTGTGTAATCAAGTTT
ACTATGAGTCTATGATCAAGTAATTATGCAATCAAGTTAAGTACAGTATAGGCTTGAGCTCCCTAGGCCT
GTTATCCCTAACAAGTTTGTACAAAAAAGCTGAACGAGAAACGTAAAATGATATAAATATCAATATATTA
AATTAGATTTTGCATAAAAAACAGACTACATAATACTGTAAAACACAACATATCCAGTCACTATGGCGGC
CGCATTAGGCACCCCAGGCTTTACACTTTATGCTTCCGGCTCGTATAATGTGTGGATTTTGAGTTAGGAT
CCGTCGAGATTTTCAGGAGCTAAGGAAGCTAAAATGGAGAAAAAAATCACTGGATATACCACCGTTGATA
TATCCCAATGGCATCGTAAAGAACATTTTGAGGCATTTCAGTCAGTTGCTCAATGTACCTATAACCAGAC
CGTTCAGCTGGATATTACGGCCTTTTTAAAGACCGTAAAGAAAAATAAGCACAAGTTTTATCCGGCCTTT
ATTCACATTCTTGCCCGCCTGATGAATGCTCATCCGGAATTCCGTATGGCAATGAAAGACGGTGAGCTGG
TGATATGGGATAGTGTTCACCCTTGTTACACCGTTTTCCATGAGCAAACTGAAACGTTTTCATCGCTCTG
GAGTGAATACCACGACGATTTCCGGCAGTTTCTACACATATATTCGCAAGATGTGGCGTGTTACGGTGAA
AACCTGGCCTATTTCCCTAAAGGGTTTATTGAGAATATGTTTTTCGTCTCAGCCAATCCCTGGGTGAGTT
TCACCAGTTTTGATTTAAACGTGGCCAATATGGACAACTTCTTCGCCCCCGTTTTCACCATGGGCAAATA
TTATACGCAAGGCGACAAGGTGCTGATGCCGCTGGCGATTCAGGTTCATCATGCCGTTTGTGATGGCTTC
CATGTCGGCAGAATGCTTAATGAATTACAACAGTACTGCGATGAGTGGCAGGCGGGGCGTAATCTAGAGG
ATCCGGCTTACTAAAAGCCAGATAACAGTATGCGTATTTGCGCGCTGATTTTTGCGGTATAAGAATATAT
ACTGATATGTATACCCGAAGTATGTCAAAAAGAGGTATGCTATGAAGCAGCGTATTACAGTGACAGTTGA
CAGCGACAGCTATCAGTTGCTCAAGGCATATATGATGTCAATATCTCCGGTCTGGTAAGCACAACCATGC
AGAATGAAGCCCGTCGTCTGCGTGCCGAACGCTGGAAAGCGGAAAATCAGGAAGGGATGGCTGAGGTCGC
CCGGTTTATTGAAATGAACGGCTCTTTTGCTGACGAGAACAGGGGCTGGTGAAATGCAGTTTAAGGTTTA
CACCTATAAAAGAGAGAGCCGTTATCGTCTGTTTGTGGATGTACAGAGTGATATTATTGACACGCCCGGG
CGACGGATGGTGATCCCCCTGGCCAGTGCACGTCTGCTGTCAGATAAAGTCCCCCGTGAACTTTACCCGG
TGGTGCATATCGGGGATGAAAGCTGGCGCATGATGACCACCGATATGGCCAGTGTGCCGGTCTCCGTTAT
CGGGGAAGAAGTGGCTGATCTCAGCCACCGCGAAAATGACATCAAAAACGCCATTAACCTGATGTTCTGG
GGAATATAAATGTCAGGCTCCCTTATACACAGCCAGTCTGCAGGTCGACCATAGTGACTGGATATGTTGT
GTTTTACAGTATTATGTAGTCTGTTTTTTATGCAAAATCTAATTTAATATATTGATATTTATATCATTTT
ACGTTTCTCGTTCAGCTTTCTTGTACAAAGTGGTTCGATAATTCCGATCCAGCCTAGGCCCGGGCCTGAG
GACGCGTCCATGGTTAATTAAGACGTCCGGACCGACTAGTGGATCCTCTAGAGTCGACCTGCAGGCATGC
AAGCTTCTTCAAGTGTATGTAGGTATAGTAACATGAACAAGAACAGACTCAAGTACAAGATCGCATACGA
AAATGGAAATGGCAATGTCACTTCCACATAATCAAACACGAATCCTCATATCAACAAGGCCTGAGATTCT
AACTAGCTCATAACAACTTAGCCAATAGTTACTTGAGACTACCAAATGTATGTAGAACTAAAGACTAAGG
GACAGAGAGTTCGTCTAAACAGGTGAATCTAGTCGTTGTTATCTAATAAACAATTCAGCCCCAAATGCAG
AACACACATAGAGCTCTCTATTGATTCAAATTACGATCTGATACTGATAACGTCTAGATTTTTAGGGTTA
AAGCAATCAATCACCTGACGATTCAAGGTGGTTGGATCATGACGATTCCAGAAAACATCAAGCAAGCTCT
CAAAGCTACACTCTTTGGGATCATACTGAACTCTAACAACCTCGTTATGTCCCGTAGTGCCAGTACAGAC
ATCCTCGTAACTCGGATTGTGCACGATGCCATGGCTATACCCAACCTCGGTCTTGGTCACACCAGGAACT
CTCTGGTAAGCTAGCTCCACTCCCCAGAAACAACCGGCGCCAAATTGCGCGAATTGCTGACCTGAAGACG
GAACATCATCGTCGGGTCCTTGGGCGATTGCGGCGGAAGATGGGTCAGCTTGGGCTTGAGGACGAGACCC
GAATCCGAGTCTGTTGAAAAGGTTGTTCATTGGGGATTTGTATACGGAGATTGGTCGTCGAGAGGTTTGA
GGGAAAGGACAAATGGGTTTGGCTCTGGAGAAAGAGAGTGCGGCTTTAGAGAGAGAATTGAGAGGTTTAG
AGAGAGATGCGGCGGCGATGAGCGGAGGAGAGACGACGAGGACCTGCATTATCAAAGCAGTGACGTGGTG
AAATTTGGAACTTTTAAGAGGCAGATAGATTTATTATTTGTATCCATTTTCTTCATTGTTCTAGAATGTC
GCGGAACAAATTTTAAAACTAAATCCTAAATTTTTCTAATTTTGTTGCCAATAGTGGATATGTGGGCCGT
ATAGAAGGAATCTATTGAAGGCCCAAACCCATACTGACGAGCCCAAAGGTTCGTTTTGCGTTTTATGTTT
CGGTTCGATGCCAACGCCACATTCTGAGCTAGGCAAAAAACAAACGTGTCTTTGAATAGACTCCTCTCGT
TAACACATGCAGCGGCTGCATGGTGACGCCATTAACACGTGGCCTACAATTGCATGATGTCTCCATTGAC
ACGTGACTTCTCGTCTCCTTTCTTAATATATCTAACAAACACTCCTACCTCTTCCAAAATATATACACAT
CTTTTTGATCAATCTCTCATTCAAAATCTCATTCTCTCTAGTAAACAAGAACAAAAAAATGGCGGATACA
GCTAGAGGAACCCATCACGATATCATCGGCAGAGACCAGTACCCGATGATGGGCCGAGACCGAGACCAGT
ACCAGATGTCCGGACGAGGATCTGACTACTCCAAGTCTAGGCAGATTGCTAAAGCTGCAACTGCTGTCAC
AGCTGGTGGTTCCCTCCTTGTTCTCTCCAGCCTTACCCTTGTTGGAACTGTCATAGCTTTGACTGTTGCA
ACACCTCTGCTCGTTATCTTCAGCCCAATCCTTGTCCCGGCTCTCATCACAGTTGCACTCCTCATCACCG
GTTTTCTTTCCTCTGGAGGGTTTGGCATTGCCGCTATAACCGTTTTCTCTTGGATTTACAAGTAAGCACA
CATTTATCATCTTACTTCATAATTTTGTGCAATATGTGCATGCATGTGTTGAGCCAGTAGCTTTGGATCA
ATTTTTTTGGTCGAATAACAAATGTAACAATAAGAAATTGCAAATTCTAGGGAACATTTGGTTAACTAAA
TACGAAATTTGACCTAGCTAGCTTGAATGTGTCTGTGTATATCATCTATATAGGTAAAATGCTTGGTATG
ATACCTATTGATTGTGAATAGGTACGCAACGGGAGAGCACCCACAGGGATCAGACAAGTTGGACAGTGCA
AGGATGAAGTTGGGAAGCAAAGCTCAGGATCTGAAAGACAGAGCTCAGTACTACGGACAGCAACATACTG
GTGGGGAACATGACCGTGACCGTACTCGTGGTGGCCAGCACACTACTATGGTGAGCAAGGGCGAGGAGCT
GTTCACCGGGGTGGTGCCCATCCTGGTCGAGCTGGACGGCGACGTAAACGGCCACAAGTTCAGCGTGTCC
GGCGAGGGCGAGGGCGATGCCACCTACGGCAAGCTGACCCTGAAGTTCATCTGCACCACCGGCAAGCTGC
CCGTGCCCTGGCCCACCCTCGTGACCACCCTGTCCTGGGGCGTGCAGTGCTTCGCCCGCTACCCCGACCA
CATGAAGCAGCACGACTTCTTCAAGTCCGCCATGCCCGAAGGCTACGTCCAGGAGCGCACCATCTTCTTC
AAGGACGACGGCAACTACAAGACCCGCGCCGAGGTGAAGTTCGAGGGCGACACCCTGGTGAACCGCATCG
AGCTGAAGGGCATCGACTTCAAGGAGGACGGCAACATCCTGGGGCACAAGCTGGAGTACAACTACTTTAG
CGACAACGTCTATATCACCGCCGACAAGCAGAAGAACGGCATCAAGGCCAACTTCAAGATCCGCCACAAC
ATCGAGGACGGCGGCGTGCAGCTCGCCGACCACTACCAGCAGAACACCCCCATCGGCGACGGCCCCGTGC
TGCTGCCCGACAACCACTACCTGAGCACCCAGTCCAAGCTGAGCAAAGACCCCAACGAGAAGCGCGATCA
CATGGTCCTGCTGGAGTTCGTGACCGCCGCCGGGATCACTCTCGGCATGGACGAGCTGTACAAGTAAAGA
TCTTCTAGTAACATAGATGACACCGCGCGCGATAATTTATCCTAGTTTGCGCGCTATATTTTGTTTTCTA
TCGCGTATTAAATGTATAATTGCGGGACTCTAATCATAAAAACCCATCTCATAAATAACGTCATGCATTA
CATGTTAATTATTACATGCTTAACGTAATTCAACAGAAATTATATGATAATCATCGCAAGACCGGCAACA
GGATTCAATCTTAAGAAACTTTATTGCCAAATGTTTGAACGATGGAAGCTTGGCACTGGCCGTCGTTTTA
CAACGTCGTGACTGGGAAAACCCTGGCGTTACCCAACTTAATCGCCTTGCAGCACATCCCCCTTTCGCCA
GCTGGCGTAATAGCGAAGAGGCCCGCACCGATCGCCCTTCCCAACAGTTGCGCAGCCTGAATGGCGAATG
AGCTTGAGCTTGGATCAGATTGTCGTTTCCCGCCTTCAGTTTAAACTATCAGTGTTTGACAGGATATATT
GGCGGGTAAACCTAAGAGAAAAGAGCGTTTATTAGAATAATCGGATATTTAAAAGGGCGTGAAAAGGTTT
ATCCGTTCGTCCATTTGTATGTGCATGCCAACCACAGGGTTCCCCTCGGGATCAAAGTACTTTAAAGTAC
TTTAA
Features (pLannotate 1.2.2; 32 found; start..end, strand, type, name):
    226..627     +  CDS            Y4CG_SINFN (fragment): Protein inferred from homology: Swiss-Prot protein existence level 3. From Sinorhizobium fredii (strain NBRC 101917 / NGR234).
   1187..1816    +  CDS            pVS1 StaA: stability protein from the Pseudomonas plasmid pVS1 (Heeb et al., 2000)
   2245..3318    +  CDS            pVS1 RepA: replication protein from the Pseudomonas plasmid pVS1 (Heeb et al., 2000)
   3384..3578    +  rep_origin     pVS1 oriV: origin of replication for the Pseudomonas plasmid pVS1 (Heeb et al., 2000)
   3781..3820    +  CDS            rop (fragment): Rop protein, which maintains plasmids at low copy number; rop
   3922..4062    +  misc_feature   bom: basis of mobility region from pBR322
   4248..4836    -  rep_origin     ori: high-copy-number ColE1/pMB1/pBR322/pUC origin of replication
   5082..5869    -  CDS            SmR (fragment): aminoglycoside adenylyltransferase (Murphy, 1985); aadA; confers resistance to spectinomycin and streptomycin
   5880..5936    -  CDS            GmR (fragment): gentamycin acetyltransferase; aacC1; confers resistance to gentamycin
   6112..6135    -  promoter       Pc promoter (fragment): intI1 (promoter lies within the coding sequence); class 1 integron promoter
   6394..6418    +  misc_feature   LB T-DNA repeat: left border repeat from nopaline C58 T-DNA
   6494..6582    +  CDS            lacI (fragment): lac repressor; lacI; The lac repressor binds to the lac operator to inhibit transcription in E. coli. This inhibition can be relieved by adding lactose or isopropyl-β-D-thiogalactopyranoside (IPTG).
   6595..6616    +  protein_bind   CAP binding site: CAP binding activates transcription in the presence of cAMP. E. coli catabolite activator protein
   6631..6661    +  promoter       lac promoter: promoter for the E. coli lac operon
   6665..6687    +  protein_bind   lac operator (fragment): The lac repressor binds to the lac operator to inhibit transcription in E. coli. This inhibition can be relieved by adding lactose or isopropyl-β-D-thiogalactopyranoside (IPTG). lac repressor encoded by lacI
   7756..8034    +  CDS            cas9 (fragment): CAS9_STRP1 - Also known as csn1 From Streptococcus pyogenes serotype M1.
   8165..13123   +  CDS            cas9: CAS9_STRP1 - Also known as csn1 From Streptococcus pyogenes serotype M1.
  13477..13608   +  CDS            RBCS2 (fragment): RBS2_SOLLC - Also known as RBCS-2A From Solanum lycopersicum (Tomato) (Lycopersicon esculentum).
  14011..14135   +  protein_bind   attR1: mutant version of attR; recombination site for the Gateway® LR reaction LR Clonase™
  14160..14190   +  promoter       lac UV5 promoter: E. coli lac promoter with an "up" mutation
  14214..14243   +  promoter       cat promoter (fragment): promoter of the E. coli cat gene encoding chloramphenicol acetyltransferase
  14244..14924   +  CDS            CmR: chloramphenicol acetyltransferase confers resistance to chloramphenicol
  15081..15239   +  CDS            ccdA (fragment): CCDA_ECO57 - Also known as H, letA. Experimental evidence at protein level: Swiss-Prot protein existence level 1. Antitoxin component of a type II toxin-antitoxin (TA) system which inhibits the post-segregational killing (PSK) of plasmid-free cells, also referred to as a plasmid addiction system. Binds to and blocks the activity of CcdB; will also remove bound CcdB protein from the CcdB-GyrA complex by forming a CcdA-CcdB complex, a process termed rejuvenation. Functions as a transcriptional corepressor for the ccdAB operon, repression also requires CcdB (By similarity). From Escherichia coli
  15244..15549   +  CDS            ccdB: CcdB, a bacterial toxin that poisons DNA gyrase; ccdB; Plasmids containing the ccdB gene cannot be propagated in standard E. coli strains.
  15590..15714   -  protein_bind   attR2: mutant version of attR; recombination site for the Gateway® LR reaction LR Clonase™
  15791..15826   +  misc_feature   MCS (fragment): pUC18/19 multiple cloning site
  16185..16709   -  CDS            MSR4 (fragment): MSRA4_ARATH - Also known as PMSR, PMSR4. Experimental evidence at protein level: Swiss-Prot protein existence level 1. Catalyzes the reduction of methionine sulfoxide (MetSO) to methionine in proteins. Plays a protective role against oxidative stress by restoring activity to proteins that have been inactivated by methionine oxidation. Prevents the methionine sulfoxidation of the heat shock protein HSP21 and its subsequent inactivation. MSRA family specifically reduces the MetSO S-enantiomer. From Arabidopsis thaliana (Mouse-ear cress).
  17251..17967   +  CDS            OLEO2_BRANA: Experimental evidence at protein level: Swiss-Prot protein existence level 1. May have a structural role to stabilize the lipid body during desiccation of the seed by preventing coalescence of the oil. Probably interacts with both lipid and phospholipid moieties of lipid bodies. May also provide recognition signals for specific lipase anchorage in lipolysis during seedling growth. From Brassica napus (Rape).
  17968..18687   +  CDS            mTurquoise2: enhanced monomeric variant of CFP (Goedhart et al., 2012) mammalian codon-optimized
  18694..18943   -  terminator     NOS terminator: nopaline synthase terminator and poly(A) signal
  18954..19108   +  CDS            lacZα (fragment): LacZα fragment of β-galactosidase; lacZ fragment
  19167..19191   +  misc_feature   RB T-DNA repeat: right border repeat from nopaline C58 T-DNA
