[The description below was written by a language model from this plasmid's Addgene catalogue record and pLannotate feature annotations shown in this document.]
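Description:
pRU323 is a binary T-DNA vector of about 19.3 kb, built on the pDe-CAS9 backbone and serving as the final Gateway destination plasmid in a plant CRISPR/Cas9 system developed for generating multiple Arabidopsis mutants. Outside the T-DNA borders it carries a high-copy ColE1/pUC-type origin with the pBR322 bom site for propagation in E. coli. It also has the pVS1 replication module (oriV, RepA, StaA), which typically supports maintenance in Agrobacterium. An aadA gene provides spectinomycin/streptomycin resistance. Because the Gateway cassette also encodes chloramphenicol resistance and the gyrase toxin CcdB, the empty vector is selected on both antibiotics and must be kept in a ccdB-tolerant strain.

Between the nopaline-type left and right borders lie three functional units. The first is the recorded insert, PcUBQ4-2::Cas9i, a Streptococcus pyogenes Cas9 under a ubiquitin promoter. The annotation splits the Cas9 coding region into a short fragment and a long segment, consistent with an intron-containing version as the name suggests, although the record does not spell this out. A short match to a tomato RBCS gene follows Cas9; its role is not stated. The second unit is an attR1–CmR–ccdB–attR2 cassette. A single LR reaction replaces it with the contents of an entry clone, presumably the guide RNA expression units, although the record does not specify this. Loss of ccdB provides counter-selection for recombinants. The third unit is the FastCyan seed marker, an oleosin coding sequence fused in frame to mTurquoise2, with a NOS terminator annotated immediately downstream on the opposite strand. Its promoter is not annotated. This marker allows transgenic seeds to be identified by cyan fluorescence, and it could equally be used to pick out non-fluorescent seeds that have lost the Cas9 transgene in later generations.
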