Addgene plasmid #167690: pRU323
Purpose: Final destination vector for single Gateway LR reaction
Depositing lab: Niko Geldner. Depositing organization: Universite de Lausanne (UNIL). Publication: Combined fluorescent seed selection and multiplex CRISPR/Cas9 assembly for fast generation of multiple Arabidopsis mutants. Ursache R, Fujita S, Denervaud Tendon V, Geldner N. Plant Methods. 2021 Oct 30;17(1):111. doi: 10.1186/s13007-021-00811-9. PubMed 34717688.
Backbone
  Vector backbone: pDe-CAS9
  Vector type: CRISPR
  Selectable markers: FastCyan seed selection
Growth in bacteria
  Bacterial resistance: Chloramphenicol and Spectinomycin, 25 & 50 μg/mL
  Growth temperature: 37°C
  Growth strain: ccdB Survival
  Copy number: High Copy
Gene/Insert
  Gene/Insert name: PcUBQ4-2::Cas9i
  Species: Streptococcus pyogenes
  Cloning method: Gateway Cloning
  Sequencing primers: 5′ gcggataacaatttcacacaggaaacag; 3′ gcttgcatgcctgcaggtcgactct
Terms and licenses: Academic/Nonprofit Terms; Industry Terms: Not Available to Industry
Depositor comments: In addition to Cas9 cassette, attR1-attR2 Gateway recombination sites together with ccdB cassette are present. Please visit https://www.biorxiv.org/content/10.1101/2021.05.20.444986v1 for bioRxiv preprint.
How to cite: pRU323 was a gift from Niko Geldner (Addgene plasmid # 167690 ; http://n2t.net/addgene:167690 ; RRID:Addgene_167690)
